>Addgene plasmid #217816 | mouse b6 full length | addgene full sequence | sequence record 432376 | Addgene NGS Result
GTACCAGTACTGGGAGTGGGGCCACCAACTTTTCTCTGCTCAAGCAAGCCGGGGATGTTGAAGAAAATCC
AGGGCCAATGGTGAGCAAGGGCGAGGAGGATAACATGGCCATCATCAAGGAGTTCATGCGCTTCAAGGTG
CACATGGAGGGCTCCGTGAACGGCCACGAGTTCGAGATCGAGGGCGAGGGCGAGGGCCGCCCCTACGAGG
GCACCCAGACCGCCAAGCTGAAGGTGACCAAGGGTGGCCCCCTGCCCTTCGCCTGGGACATCCTGTCCCC
TCAGTTCATGTACGGCTCCAAGGCCTACGTGAAGCACCCCGCCGACATCCCCGACTACTTGAAGCTGTCC
TTCCCCGAGGGCTTCAAGTGGGAGCGCGTGATGAACTTCGAGGACGGCGGCGTGGTGACCGTGACCCAGG
ACTCCTCCCTGCAGGACGGCGAGTTCATCTACAAGGTGAAGCTGCGCGGCACCAACTTCCCCTCCGACGG
CCCCGTAATGCAGAAGAAGACCATGGGCTGGGAGGCCTCCTCCGAGCGGATGTACCCCGAGGACGGCGCC
CTGAAGGGCGAGATCAAGCAGAGGCTGAAGCTGAAGGACGGCGGCCACTACGACGCTGAGGTCAAGACCA
CCTACAAGGCCAAGAAGCCCGTGCAGCTGCCCGGCGCCTACAACGTCAACATCAAGTTGGACATCACCTC
CCACAACGAGGACTACACCATCGTGGAACAGTACGAACGCGCCGAGGGCCGCCACTCCACCGGCGGCATG
GACGAGCTGTACAAGTGATAAAGTACTTGATAAGCTCTTCAGGTTGAGGTCTCTAAAAGCGTCTTCCTGT
TCTCATCACATCATATCAAGGTTATATACCATCAATATTGCCACAGATGTTACTTAGCCTTTTAATATTT
CTCTAATTTAGTGTATATGCAATGATAGTTCTCTGATTTCTGAGATTGAGTTTCTCATGTGTAATGATTA
TTTAGAGTTTCTCTTTCATCTGTTCAAATTTTTGTCTAGTTTTATTTTTTACTGATTTGTAAGACTTCTT
TTTATAATCTGCATATTACAATTCTCTTTACTGGGGTGTTGCAAATATTTTCTGTCATTCTATGGCCTGA
CTTTTCTTAATGGTTTTTTAATTTTAAAAATAAGTCTTAATATTCATGCAATCTAATTAACAATCTTTTC
TTTGTGGTTAGGACTTTGAGTCATAAGAAATTTTTCTCTACACTGAAGTCATGATGGCATGCTTCTATAT
TATTTTCTAAAAGATTTAAAGTTTTGCCTTCTCCATTTAGACTTATAATTCACTGGAATTTTTTTGTGTG
TATGGTATGACATATGGGTTCCCTTTTATTTTTTACATATAAATATATTTCCCTGTTTTTCTAAAAAAGA
AAAAGATCATCATTTTCCCATTGTAAAATGCCATATTTTTTTCATAGGTCACTTACATATATCAATGGGT
CTGTTTCTGAGCTCTACTCTATTTTATCAGCCTCACTGTCTATCCCCACACATCTCATGCTTTGCTCTAA
ATCTTGATATTTAGTGGAACATTCTTTCCCATTTTGTTCTACAAGAATATTTTTGTTATTGTCTTTGGGC
TTTCTATATACATTTTGAAATGAGGTTGACAAGTTAATAACAGGCCTATTGATTGGAAAGTTTGTCAACG
AATTGTGGGTCTTTTGGGGTTTGCTGCCCCTTTTACGCAATGTGGATATCCTGCTTTAATGCCTTTATAT
GCATGTATACAAGCAAAACAGGCTTTTACTTTCTCGCCAACTTACAAGGCCTTTCTCAGTAAACAGTATA
TGACCCTTTACCCCGTTGCTCGGCAACGGCCTGGTCTGTGCCAAGTGTTTGCTGACGCAACCCCCACTGG
TTGGGGCTTGGCCATAGGCCATCAGCGCATGCGTGGAACCTTTGTGTCTCCTCTGCCGATCCATACTGCG
GAACTCCTAGCCGCTTGTTTTGCTCGCAGCAGGTCTGGAGCAAACCTCATCGGGACCGACAATTCTGTCG
TACTCTCCCGCAAGTATACATCGTTTCCATGGCTGCTAGGCTGTGCTGCCAACTGGATCCTGCGCGGGAC
GTCCTTTGTTTACGTCCCGTCGGCGCTGAATCCCGCGGACGACCCCTCCCGGGGCCGCTTGGGGCTCTAC
CGCCCGCTTCTCCGTCTGCCGTACCGTCCGACCACGGGGCGCACCTCTCTTTACGCGGACTCCCCGTCTG
TGCCTTCTCATCTGCCGGACCGTGTGCACTTCGCTTCACCTCTGCACGTCGCATGGAGGCCACCGTGAAC
GCCCACCGGAACCTGCCCAAGGTCTTGCATAAGAGGACTCTTGGACTTTCAGCAATGTCATCTCAGTGGC
TAATAAAGGAAATTTATTTTCATTGCAATAGTGTGTTGGAATTTTTTGTGTCTCTCACTCGGAAGGACAT
ATGGGAGGGCAAATCATTTAAAACATCAGAATGAGTATTTGGTTTAGAGTTTGGCAACATATGCCCATAT
GCTGGCTGCCATGAACAAAGGTTGGCTATAAAGAGGTCATCAGTATATGAAACAGCCCCCTGCTGTCCAT
TCCTTATTCCATAGAAAAGCCTTGACTTGAGGTTAGATTTTTTTTATATTTTGTTTTGTGTTATTTTTTT
CTTTAACATCCCTAAAATTTTCCTTACATGTTTTACTAGCCAGATTTTTCCTCCTCTCCTGACTACTCCC
AGTCATAGCTGTCCCTCTTCTCTTATGGAGATCTTTGCATTTTTAGACATTTAGAAGCCTATATCTTGTT
ACAGAATTGGAATTACACAAAAATTCTACCATATTTTGAAAGCTTAGGTTGTTCTGAAAAAAACAATATA
TTGTTTTCCTGGGTAAACTAAAAGTCCCCTCGAGGAAAGGCCCCTAAAGTGAAACAGTGCAAAACGTTCA
AAAACTGTCTGGCAATACAAGTTCCACTTTGACCAAAACGGCTGGCAGTAAAAGGGTTAAGAAGACTGTC
AGCCTTGAGCGGTATCAGCTCACTCAAAGGCGGTAATACGGTTATCCACAGAATCAGGGGATAACGCAGG
AAAGAACATGTGAGCAAAAGGCCAGCAAAAGGCCAGGAACCGTAAAAAGGCCGCGTTGCTGGCGTTTTTC
CATAGGCTCCGCCCCCCTGACGAGCATCACAAAAATCGACGCTCAAGTCAGAGGTGGCGAAACCCGACAG
GACTATAAAGATACCAGGCGTTTCCCCCTGGAAGCTCCCTCGTGCGCTCTCCTGTTCCGACCCTGCCGCT
TACCGGATACCTGTCCGCCTTTCTCCCTTCGGGAAGCGTGGCGCTTTCTCATAGCTCACGCTGTAGGTAT
CTCAGTTCGGTGTAGGTCGTTCGCTCCAAGCTGGGCTGTGTGCACGAACCCCCCGTTCAGCCCGACCGCT
GCGCCTTATCCGGTAACTATCGTCTTGAGTCCAACCCGGTAAGACACGACTTATCGCCACTGGCAGCAGC
CACTGGTAACAGGATTAGCAGAGCGAGGTATGTAGGCGGTGCTACAGAGTTCTTGAAGTGGTGGGCTAAC
TACGGCTACACTAGAAGAACAGTATTTGGTATCTGCGCTCTGCTGAAGCCAGTTACCTTCGGAAAAAGAG
TTGGTAGCTCTTGATCCGGCAAACAAACCACCGCTGGTAGCGGTGGTTTTTTTGTTTGCAAGCAGCAGAT
TACGCGCAGAAAAAAAGGATCTCAAGAAGATCCTTTGATCTTTTCTACGGGGTCTGACGCTCAGTGGAAC
GACGCGCGCGTAACTCACGTTAAGGGATTTTGGTCATGAGTTAGAAAAACTCATCGAGCATCAAATGAAA
CTGCAATTTATTCATATCAGGATTATCAATACCATATTTTTGAAAAAGCCGTTTCTGTAATGAAGGAGAA
AACTCACCGAGGCAGTTCCATAGGATGGCAAGATCCTGGTATCGGTCTGCGATTCCGACTCGTCCAACAT
CAATACAACCTATTAATTTCCCCTCGTCAAAAATAAGGTTATCAAGTGAGAAATCACCATGAGTGACGAC
TGAATCCGGTGAGAATGGCAAAAGTTTATGCATTTCTTTCCAGACTTGTTCAACAGGCCAGCCATTACGC
TCGTCATCAAAATCACTCGCATCAACCAAACCGTTATTCATTCGTGATTGCGCCTGAGCGAGGCGAAATA
CGCGATCGCTGTTAAAAGGACAATTACAAACAGGAATCGAGTGCAACCGGCGCAGGAACACTGCCAGCGC
ATCAACAATATTTTCACCTGAATCAGGATATTCTTCTAATACCTGGAACGCTGTTTTTCCGGGGATCGCA
GTGGTGAGTAACCATGCATCATCAGGAGTACGGATAAAATGCTTGATGGTCGGAAGTGGCATAAATTCCG
TCAGCCAGTTTAGTCTGACCATCTCATCTGTAACATCATTGGCAACGCTACCTTTGCCATGTTTCAGAAA
CAACTCTGGCGCATCGGGCTTCCCATACAAGCGATAGATTGTCGCACCTGATTGCCCGACATTATCGCGA
GCCCATTTATACCCATATAAATCAGCATCCATGTTGGAATTTAATCGCGGCCTCGACGTTTCCCGTTGGA
TATGGCTCATTTTTTACTTCCTCACCTTGTCGTATTATACTATGCCGATATACTATGCCGATGATTAATT
GTCGACACTGCGGGGGCTCTGTGTGGTAAGCAGGTCTTAACCTTTTTACTGCCAATGACGCATGGGATAC
GTCGTGGCAGTAAAAGGGCTTAAATGCCAACGACGCGTCCCATACGTTGTTGGCATTTTAATTCTTCTCT
CTGCAGCGGCAGCATGTGCCGCCGCTGCAGAGAGTTTCTAGCGATGACAGCCCCTCTGGGCAACGAGCCG
GGGGGGCTGTCTTTCTTTATGTTTTAAATGCACTGACCTCCCACATTCCCTTTTTAGTAAAATATTCAGA
AATAATTTAAATACATCATTGCAATGAAAATAAATGTTTTTTATTAGGCAGAATCCAGATGCTCAAGGCC
CTTCATAATATCCCCCAGTTTAGTAGTTGGACTTAGGGAACAAAGGAACCTTTAATAGAAATTGGACAGC
AAGAAAGCGAGTCAGGCACCGGGCTTGCGGGTCATGCACCAGGTGCGCGGTCCTTCGGGCACCTCGACGT
CGGCGGTGACGGTGAAGCCGAGCCGCTCGTAGAAGGGGAGGTTGCGGGGCGCGGATGTCTCCAGGAAGGC
GGGCACCCCGGCGCGCTCGGCCGCCTCCACTCCGGGGAGCACGACGGCGCTGCCCAGACCCTTGCCCTGG
TGGTCGGGCGACACGCCGACGGTGGCCAGGAACCACGCGGGCTCCTTGGGCCGGTGCGGCGCCAGGAGGC
CTTCCATCTGTTGCTGCGCGGCCAGCCGGGAACCGCTCAACTCGGCCATGCGCGGGCCGATCTCGGCGAA
CACCGCCCCCGCTTCGACGCTCTCCGGCGTGGTCCAGACCGCCACCGCGGCGCCGTCGTCCGCGACCCAC
ACCTTGCCGATGTCGAGCCCGACGCGCGTGAGGAAGAGTTCTTGCAGCTCGGTGACCCGCTCGATGTGGC
GGTCCGGATCGACGGTGTGGCGCGTGGCGGGGTAGTCGGCGAACGCGGCGGCGAGGGTGCGTACGGCCCT
GGGGACGTCGTCGCGGGTGGCGAGGCGCACCGTGGGCTTGTACTCGGTCATGGTGGCGGACGAAAGGCCC
GGAGATGAGGAAGAGGAGAACAGCGCGGCAGACGTGCGCTTTTGAAGCGTGCAGAATGCCGGGCCTCCGG
AGGACCTTCGGGCGCCCGCCCCGCCCCTGAGCCCGCCCCTGAGCCCGCCCCCGGACCCACCCCTTCCCAG
CCTCTGAGCCCAGAAAGCGAAGGAGCAAAGCTGCTATTGGCCGCTGCCCCAAAGGCCTACCCGCTTCCAT
TGCTCAGCGGTGCTGTCCATCTGCACGAGACTAGTGAGTCGTGCTACTTCCATTTGTCACGTCCTGCACG
ACGCGAGCTGCGGGGCGGGGGGGAACTTCCTGACTAGGGGAGGAGTAGAAGGTGGCGCGAAGGGGCCACC
AAAGAACGGAGCCGGTTGGCGCCTACCGGTGGATGTGGAATGTGTGCGAGGCCAGAGGCCACTTGTGTAG
CGCCAAGTGCCCAGCGGGGCTGCTAAAGCGCATGCTCCAGACTGCCTTGGGAAAAGCGCCTCCCCTACCC
GGTAGAGAAACTTGATCTGTCGCCGCAATTCAAACTTCGTGAGGCTCCGGTGCCCGTCAGTGACCTGCTA
TACTCTGGAGACGCGTTACATAACTTACGGTAAATGGCCCGCCTGGCTGACCGCCCAACGACCCCCGCCC
ATTGACGTCAATAATGACGTATGTTCCCATAGTAACGCCAATAGGGACTTTCCATTGACGTCAATGGGTG
GAGTATTTACGGTAAACTGCCCACTTGGCAGTACATCAAGTGTATCATATGCCAAGTACGCCCCCTATTG
ACGTCAATGACGGTAAATGGCCCGCCTGGCATTATGCCCAGTACATGACCTTATGGGACTTTCCTACTTG
GCAGTACATCTACGTATTAGTCATCGCTATTACCATGGTCGAGGTGAGCCCCACGTTCTGCTTCACTCTC
CCCATCTCCCCCCCCTCCCCACCCCCAATTTTGTATTTATTTATTTTTTAATTATTTTGTGCAGCGATGG
GGGCGGGGGGGGGGGGGGCGCGCGCCAGGCGGGGSGGGGSGGGGSGRGGGGSGGGGSGGGGSGRGGSGGR
GAGGKGCGGCGGCAGCCAATCAGAGCGGCGCGCTCCGAAAGTTTCCTTTTATGGCGAGGCGGCGGCGGCG
GCGGCCCTATAAAAAGCGAAGCGCGCGGCGGGCGGGAGTCGCTGCGCGCTGCCTTCGCCCCGTGCCCCGC
TCCGCCGCCGCCTCGCGCCGCCCGCCCCGGCTCTGACTGACCGCGTTACTCCCACAGGTGAGCGGGCGGG
ACGGCCCTTCTCCTCCGGGCTGTAATTAGCGCTTGGTTTAATGACGGCTTGTTTCTTTTCTGTGGCTGCG
TGAAAGCCTTGAGGGGCTCCGGGAGGGCCCTTTGTGCGGGGGGAGCGGCTCGGGGGGTGCGTGCGTGTGT
GTGTGCGTGGGGAGCGCCGCGTGCGGCTCCGCGCTGCCCGGCGGCTGTGAGCGCTGCGGGCGCGGCGCGG
GGCTTTGTGCGCTCCGCAGTGTGCGCGAGGGGAGCGCGGCCGGGGGCGGTGCCCCGCGGTGCGGGGGGGG
CTGCGAGGGGAACAAAGGCTGCGTGCGGGGTGTGTGCGTGGGGGGGTGAGCAGGGGGTGTGGGCGCGTCG
GTCGGGCTGCAACCCCCCCTGCACCCCCCTCCCCGAGTTGCTGAGCACGGCCCGGCTTCGGGTGCGGGGC
TCCGTACGGGGCGTGGCGCGGGGCTCGCCGTGCCGGGCGGGGGGTGGCGGCAGGTGGGGGTGCCGGGCGG
GGCGGGGCCGCCYCGGGCCGGGGRGGGCTCGGGGGRGGGGCGCGGCGGCCCCCGGAGCGCCGGCGGCTGT
CGAGGCGCGGCGAGCCGCAGCCATTGCCTTTTATGGTAATCGTGCGAGAGGGCGCAGGGACTTCCTTTGT
CCCAAATCTGTGCGGAGCCGAAATCTGGGAGGCGCCGCCGCACCCCCTCTAGCGGGCGCGGGGCGAAGCG
GTGCGGCGCCGGCAGGAAGGAAATGGGCGGGGAGGGCCTTCGTGCGTCGCCGCGCCGCCGTCCCCTTCTC
CCTCTCCAGCCTCGGGGCTGTCCGCGGGGGGACGGCTGCCTTCGGGGGGGACGGGGCAGGGCGGGGTTCG
GCTTCTGGCGTGTGACCGGCGGCTCTAGAGCCTCTGCTAACCATGTTCATGCCTTCTTCTTTTTCCTACA
GCTCCTGGGCAACGTGCTGGTTATTGTGCTGTCTCATCATTTTGGCAAAGAATTCGGCTTGATCGAAGCC
GTCTCAGGGGAGAGACCACACCCAAGCTGTCTAGAGCCGCCACCATGCCTTTGCTCCTCCTGTTGCCCTT
GCTCTGGGCTGGCGCCCTCGCGGGCTGTGCCTGGGGTGGTGCAGAAAGCTGCTCAGACTGCCTGCTCACA
GGACCCCACTGCGCCTGGTGCTCCCAGGAGAATTTCACCCACCTGTCTGGAGCTGGCGAGAGGTGCGACA
CCCCAGCGAATCTTTTAGCCAAAGGATGTCAACTACCCTTCATTGAAAACCCTGTCTCCCGCATAGAAGT
CCTTCAAAATAAGCCTCTCAGCGTGGGCCGACAGAAGAACAGTTCTGACATTGTTCAGATTGCTCCTCAA
AGCTTGGTTCTTAAATTGAGACCAGGGCGTGAGCAGACTCTGCAAGTGCAGGTCCGCCAAACTGAAGATT
ACCCAGTAGATCTGTATTACCTCATGGACCTCTCCGCCTCTATGGATGACGACCTCAACACCATCAAAGA
GCTTGGCTCCCGGCTGGCCAAAGAGATGTCCAAACTAACCAGCAACTTTAGACTGGGCTTTGGCTCTTTT
GTGGAAAAGCCCGTTTCTCCTTTTATGAAAACAACCCCAGAGGAAATCACCAACCCTTGCAGTAGTATCC
CCTATTTCTGCTTACCTACATTTGGATTCAAGCACATTTTGCCATTAACTGATGATGCCGAGAGATTCAA
TGAAATTGTGAGGAAACAGAAGATTTCTGCTAATATTGACACACCTGAAGGTGGATTTGATGCAATCATG
CAGGCTGCTGTGTGTAAGGAAAAGATTGGCTGGCGCAATGACTCGCTCCACCTCCTGGTTTTTGTGAGTG
ATGCCGATTCTCATTTTGGAATGGACAGCAAGCTGGCAGGCATTGTCATTCCCAATGATGGACTCTGTCA
CTTGGACCACAGGAATGAATATTCCATGTCAACTGTCTTGGAATATCCAACTATCGGCCAACTCATTGAT
AAACTGGTACAAAACAACGTGCTACTGATCTTTGCAGTCACCCAAGAACAAGTCCATCTGTATGAGAACT
ATGCAAAACTCATTCCTGGAGCAACCGTGGGACTGCTTCAGAAGGATTCTGGGAACATCCTTCAGCTGAT
CATCTCCGCTTATGAAGAACTGCGGTCTGAGGTGGAACTGGAAGTGTTAGGGGACACAGAAGGACTCAAC
CTGTCTTTCACAGCTCTCTGTAACAATGGTGTCCTCTTCCCACACCAAAAGAAATGCTCCCACATGAAAG
TTGGAGACACAGCATCCTTCAATGTGACTGTGAGCGTATCCAACTGTGAGAAAAGAAGCAGGAACCTCAT
CATAAAGCCAGTGGGGCTGGGGGACACCCTAGAAATACTCGTCAGTGCAGAATGTGACTGCGACTGCCAG
AGAGAAATAGAAACTAACAGCTCTAAGTGTCACAATGGGAATGGCTCCTTCCAGTGTGGGGTGTGTACCT
GCAACCCCGGCCACATGGGTCCTCACTGCGAGTGTGGTGAGGATATGGTGAGCACGGATTCCTGCAAGGA
GTCCCCGGGTCACCCTTCATGCAGTGGAAGGGGTGACTGCTATTGTGGGCAGTGCATCTGCCACTTATCG
CCGTACGGAAGCATCTACGGACCTTACTGCCAGTGTGACAACTTCTCCTGTCTGAGACACAAAGGCCTTC
TCTGTGGAGATAACGGTGACTGTGACTGTGGCGAGTGTGTGTGCCGGGATGGCTGGACAGGTGAATACTG
TAACTGTACAACCAACAGGGACTCGTGTACATCTGAGGATGGAGTGCTGTGCAGTGGACGTGGGGACTGT
GTCTGTGGCAAGTGTGTCTGCAGAAACCCTGGAGCCTCAGGACCCACCTGTGAACGCTGTCCTACCTGTG
GCGACCCCTGTAACTCTAAACGGAGTTGCATCGAGTGCTACCTGTCTGCAGATGGCCAGGCCCAAGAAGA
GTGTGCTGACAAGTGTAAAGCCATTGGTGCCACCATCAGTGAGGAAGATTTTTCAAAGGATACTTCTGTC
TCCTGCTCTCTACAAGGAGAAAATGAATGCCTTATTACATTCCTAATAACTACGGATAATGAAGGGAAAA
CCATCATTCACAACATCAATGAAAAAGACTGCCCCAAACCTCCAAACATTCCCATGATCATGTTGGGGGT
GTCACTGGCGATCCTGCTCATCGGAGTTGTGCTACTGTGCATTTGGAAGCTGCTGGTATCATTTCATGAC
CGGAAGGAAGTTGCTAAATTTGAAGCAGAACGCTCTAAGGCCAAGTGGCAAACGGGAACCAATCCTCTGT
ACCGAGGTTCCACCAGCACTTTTAAGAACGTGACCTACAAGCACAGGGAGAAGCACAAAGCAGGCCTTTC
CTCAGATGGGG
Features (pLannotate 1.2.2; 14 found; start..end, strand, type, name):
     78..785     +  CDS            mCherry: mCherry is a basic (constitutively fluorescent) red fluorescent protein published in 2004, derived from Discosoma sp.. It is reported to be a very rapidly-maturing monomer with low acid sensitivity.
   1835..2093    +  ncRNA          HBV PRE 1151-1410: Accession: RF02816 - Hepatitis B virus post-transcriptional regulatory element 1151-1410
   2059..2400    +  CDS            X (fragment): X_HBVD3 - Experimental evidence at protein level: Swiss-Prot protein existence level 1. Multifunctional protein that plays a role in silencing host antiviral defenses and promoting viral transcription. Does not seem to be essential for HBV infection. May be directly involved in development of cirrhosis and liver cancer (hepatocellular carcinoma). Most of cytosolic activities involve modulation of cytosolic calcium. The effect on apoptosis is controversial depending on the cell types in which the studies have been conducted. May induce apoptosis by localizing in mitochondria and causing loss of
   2382..2437    +  polyA_signal   β-globin poly(A) signal: rabbit β-globin polyadenylation signal (Gil and Proudfoot, 1987)
   3147..3735    -  rep_origin     ori: high-copy-number ColE1/pMB1/pBR322/pUC origin of replication
   3821..4630    -  CDS            KanR: aminoglycoside phosphotransferase; aph(3')-Ia; confers resistance to kanamycin in bacteria or G418 (Geneticin®) in eukaryotes
   4649..4693    -  promoter       EM7 promoter (fragment): synthetic bacterial promoter&nbsp
   4912..5121    -  polyA_signal   β-globin poly(A) (fragment): human β-globin polyadenylation signal
   5122..5721    -  CDS            PuroR (fragment): puromycin N-acetyltransferase; pac from Streptomyces; confers resistance to puromycin
   5731..6230    -  promoter       PGK promoter: mouse phosphoglycerate kinase 1 promoter
   6314..6617    +  enhancer       CMV enhancer: human cytomegalovirus immediate early enhancer
   6619..6894    +  promoter       chicken β-actin promoter: No description available
   6895..7911    +  intron         chimeric intron: chimera between introns from chicken β-actin and rabbit β-globin
   8073..10370   +  CDS            Itgb6: ITB6_MOUSE - Experimental evidence at protein level: Swiss-Prot protein existence level 1. Integrin alpha-V:beta-6 (ITGAV:ITGB6) is a receptor for fibronectin and cytotactin (By similarity). It recognizes the sequence R-G-D in its ligands (PubMed:10025398). ITGAV:ITGB6 acts as a receptor for fibrillin-1 (FBN1) and mediates R-G-D-dependent cell adhesion to FBN1 (By similarity). Integrin alpha-V:beta-6 (ITGAV:ITGB6) mediates R- G-D-dependent release of transforming growth factor beta-1 (TGF-beta-1) from regulatory Latency-associated peptide (LAP), thereby playing a key role in TGF-beta-1 activat
