[The description below was written by a language model from this plasmid's Addgene catalogue record and pLannotate feature annotations shown in this document.]
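Description:
Mouse b6 full length is a mammalian expression plasmid of about 10.4 kb, built on the pD2529 CAG backbone, that drives expression of full-length mouse integrin β6 (Itgb6). In bacteria it is maintained at high copy through a ColE1/pUC-type origin and selected with kanamycin via an aminoglycoside phosphotransferase gene preceded by a fragment of the EM7 bacterial promoter. For selection in mammalian cells, a separate cassette on the opposite strand places a puromycin N-acetyltransferase gene under the mouse PGK promoter with a human β-globin polyadenylation signal.

The main expression unit uses the composite CAG promoter, annotated here as its three parts: the CMV immediate-early enhancer, the chicken β-actin promoter and a chimeric β-actin/β-globin intron, which together give strong constitutive transcription in many mammalian cell types. The Itgb6 coding sequence follows and runs to the end of the linearised sequence record, continuing across the circular junction into mCherry. The catalogue entry records a C-terminal P2A-mCherry, although the short P2A itself is not annotated in the feature table. The self-cleaving 2A peptide lets one transcript yield the integrin subunit and a separate red fluorescent protein, so mCherry fluorescence reports which cells are transfected without the fluorophore remaining fused to β6. Downstream lie a hepatitis B virus post-transcriptional regulatory element, which overlaps a fragment of the HBV X reading frame and is typically included to enhance transcript export and expression, and a rabbit β-globin polyadenylation signal.

The stated purpose is full-length mouse β6 expression. The associated publication concerns synthetic integrin antibodies and αV pairing with β subunits, a context in which β6 would presumably be expressed with an α subunit to form cell-surface heterodimers, though the record does not describe the specific experiments.
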