Addgene plasmid #217816: mouse b6 full length
Purpose: Full length mouse integrin b6 expression
Depositing lab: Timothy Springer. Depositing organization: Boston Children's Hospital. Publication: Synthetic integrin antibodies discovered by yeast display reveal alphaV subunit pairing preferences with beta subunits. Hao Y, Yan J, Fraser C, Jiang A, Anuganti M, Zhang R, Lloyd K, Jardine J, Coppola J, Meijers R, Li J, Springer TA. MAbs. 2024 Jan-Dec;16(1):2365891. doi: 10.1080/19420862.2024.2365891. Epub 2024 Jun 18. PubMed 38889315.
Backbone
  Vector backbone: pD2529 CAG
  Vector type: Mammalian Expression
  Selectable markers: Puromycin
Growth in bacteria
  Bacterial resistance: Kanamycin, 50 μg/mL
  Growth temperature: 37°C
  Growth strain: DH5alpha
  Copy number: High Copy
Gene/Insert
  Gene/Insert name: ITGB6 (alt name: Integrin beta 6)
  Species: M. musculus (mouse)
  Entrez Gene: Itgb6 (a.k.a. 2210409C20Rik, 4831415H04Rik)
  Promoter: CAG
  Tag / fusion protein: P2A-mCherry (C terminal on insert)
  Cloning method: Gibson Cloning
  Sequencing primers: 5′ TTTCCTACAGCTCCTGGGCAAC; 3′ CATGTGCACCTTGAAGCG
Terms and licenses: Academic/Nonprofit Terms; Industry Terms: Not Available to Industry
Depositor comments: Please visit https://doi.org/10.1101/2024.01.26.577394 for bioRxiv preprint.
How to cite: mouse b6 full length was a gift from Timothy Springer (Addgene plasmid # 217816 ; http://n2t.net/addgene:217816 ; RRID:Addgene_217816)
